Addgene plasmid #200733: pLKO.1 LARP7-FLAG 7SK
Purpose: Lentiviral expression of Flag-Tagged human LARP7 and the snRNA 7SK
Depositing lab: Claudio Alarcón. Depositing organization: Yale University.
Backbone
  Vector backbone: pLKO.1
  Vector type: Mammalian Expression, Lentiviral
  Selectable markers: Hygromycin
Growth in bacteria
  Bacterial resistance: Ampicillin, 100 μg/mL
  Growth temperature: 37°C
  Growth strain: NEB Stable
  Copy number: High Copy
Gene/Insert
  Gene/Insert name: LARP7 and 7SK
  Species: H. sapiens (human)
  Entrez Gene: LARP7 (a.k.a. ALAZS, HDCMA18P, PIP7S, hLARP7)
  Promoter: U6
  Tag / fusion protein: Flag (C terminal on insert)
  Cloning method: Restriction Enzyme; 5′ cloning site Unknown (unknown if destroyed)
Terms and licenses: Academic/Nonprofit Terms; Industry Terms: Not Available to Industry
How to cite: pLKO.1 LARP7-FLAG 7SK was a gift from Claudio Alarcón (Addgene plasmid # 200733 ; http://n2t.net/addgene:200733 ; RRID:Addgene_200733)
