[The description below was written by a language model from this plasmid's Addgene catalogue record and pLannotate feature annotations shown in this document.]
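Description:
pLKO.1 LARP7-FLAG 7SK is a third-generation-style, self-inactivating HIV-1 lentiviral vector built on the pLKO.1 backbone for co-expression of two human components of the 7SK ribonucleoprotein in mammalian cells. In bacteria it is maintained through a high-copy ColE1/pUC origin and selected with ampicillin (AmpR/β-lactamase). An f1 origin, an SV40 origin and remnants of a lac/pBluescript cloning region are also present in the backbone. The viral portion comprises an RSV promoter driving a truncated 5' LTR, the Ψ packaging signal with a partial gag sequence, the Rev response element, a cPPT/CTS, and a ΔU3 3' LTR followed by an SV40 polyadenylation signal. These elements allow the genomic RNA to be produced, packaged and integrated when helper functions are supplied in trans, while the U3 deletion inactivates LTR promoter activity after integration.

The payload consists of two independent transcription units. The human U6 RNA polymerase III promoter, which in pLKO.1 normally drives an shRNA, is here placed directly upstream of the 7SK snRNA. Although the catalogue lists only U6 as the promoter, the feature table shows that the LARP7 coding sequence lies downstream of the human PGK promoter, which therefore appears to drive the protein-coding cassette. LARP7 carries a C-terminal FLAG epitope (annotated as a fragment of a 3xFLAG sequence) and is followed by an EMCV IRES and the hygromycin phosphotransferase gene (hph), so the tagged protein and hygromycin resistance are translated from one bicistronic mRNA. LARP7 binds 7SK as a core component of the 7SK RNP, which sequesters P-TEFb. The vector therefore suits stable transduction and hygromycin selection of cells expressing both partners, with the FLAG tag available for detection or pull-down.
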