Features (pLannotate 1.2.2; 31 found; start..end, strand, type, name):
      1..589     +  rep_origin     ori: high-copy-number ColE1/pMB1/pBR322/pUC origin of replication
    772..864     +  CDS            lacI (fragment): lac repressor; lacI; The lac repressor binds to the lac operator to inhibit transcription in E. coli. This inhibition can be relieved by adding lactose or isopropyl-β-D-thiogalactopyranoside (IPTG).
    877..898     +  protein_bind   CAP binding site: CAP binding activates transcription in the presence of cAMP. E. coli catabolite activator protein
    913..943     +  promoter       lac promoter: promoter for the E. coli lac operon
    951..967     +  protein_bind   lac operator: The lac repressor binds to the lac operator to inhibit transcription in E. coli. This inhibition can be relieved by adding lactose or isopropyl-β-D-thiogalactopyranoside (IPTG). lac repressor encoded by lacI
   1012..1030    +  promoter       T3 promoter: promoter for bacteriophage T3 RNA polymerase
   1058..1284    +  promoter       RSV promoter: Rous sarcoma virus enhancer/promoter
   1285..1465    +  LTR            5' LTR (truncated): truncated 5' long terminal repeat (LTR) from HIV-1
   1512..1637    +  misc_feature   HIV-1 Ψ: packaging signal of human immunodeficiency virus type 1
   1621..1984    +  CDS            HIV-1 gag (fragment): gag protein from human immunodeficiency virus 1; gag
   2130..2363    +  misc_feature   RRE: The Rev response element (RRE) of HIV-1 allows for Rev-dependent mRNA export from the nucleus to the cytoplasm.
   2740..2840    +  CDS            Rev (fragment): human immunodeficiency virus 1 (HIV-1) Rev protein; rev; enhances nuclear export of unspliced and incompletely spliced viral mRNAs
   2890..3130    +  promoter       U6 promoter: RNA polymerase III promoter for human U6 snRNA
   3139..3469    +  ncRNA          7SK: Accession: RF00100 - 7SK RNA
   3568..3642    +  CDS            ASCC1 (fragment): ASCC1_HUMAN - Experimental evidence at protein level: Swiss-Prot protein existence level 1. Plays a role in DNA damage repair as component of the ASCC complex (PubMed:29997253). Part of the ASC-1 complex that enhances NF- kappa-B, SRF and AP1 transactivation (PubMed:12077347). In cells responding to gastrin-activated paracrine signals, it is involved in the induction of SERPINB2 expression by gastrin. May also play a role in the development of neuromuscular junction. From Homo sapiens (Human).
   3725..3842    +  misc_feature   cPPT/CTS: central polypurine tract and central termination sequence of HIV-1
   3891..4401    +  promoter       hPGK promoter: human phosphoglycerate kinase 1 promoter
   4440..6185    +  CDS            LARP7: LARP7_HUMAN - Experimental evidence at protein level: Swiss-Prot protein existence level 1. RNA-binding protein that specifically binds distinct small nuclear RNA (snRNAs) and regulates their processing and function (PubMed:18249148, PubMed:32017898). Specifically binds the 7SK snRNA (7SK RNA) and acts as a core component of the 7SK ribonucleoprotein (RNP) complex, thereby acting as a negative regulator of transcription elongation by RNA polymerase II (PubMed:18249148, PubMed:18483487). The 7SK RNP complex sequesters the positive transcription elongation factor b (P-TEFb) in a large inactive 7
   6252..6276    +  CDS            3xFLAG (fragment): three tandem FLAG® epitope tags
   6420..6882    +  misc_feature   IRES: internal ribosome entry site (IRES) of the encephalomyocarditis virus (EMCV)
   6902..7924    +  CDS            hph: KHYB_ECOLX - Experimental evidence at protein level: Swiss-Prot protein existence level 1. The aminoglycoside phosphotransferases achieve inactivation of their antibiotic substrates by phosphorylation. Only phosphorylates hygromycin and closely related compounds such as demethyl analogs and destomycin. From Escherichia coli.
   7948..7984    +  misc_feature   MCS (fragment): pBluescript multiple cloning site
   7980..8048    +  CDS            nef (fragment): NEF_HV1Z2 - Experimental evidence at protein level: Swiss-Prot protein existence level 1. Extracellular Nef protein targets CD4(+) T-lymphocytes for apoptosis by interacting with CXCR4 surface receptors. From Human immunodeficiency virus type 1 group M subtype D (isolate Z2/CDC-Z34) (HIV-1).
   8050..8283    +  LTR            3' LTR (ΔU3): self-inactivating 3' long terminal repeat (LTR) from HIV-1
   8355..8476    +  polyA_signal   SV40 poly(A) signal: SV40 polyadenylation signal
   8516..8651    +  rep_origin     SV40 ori: SV40 origin of replication
   8672..8690    -  promoter       T7 promoter: promoter for bacteriophage T7 RNA polymerase
   8698..8853    +  CDS            lacZα (fragment): LacZα fragment of β-galactosidase; lacZ fragment
   8858..9286    +  rep_origin     f1 ori (sequence partly withheld): f1 bacteriophage origin of replication; arrow indicates direction of (+) strand synthesis
   9339..9443    +  promoter       AmpR promoter: bla
   9444..10304   +  CDS            AmpR: β-lactamase; bla; confers resistance to ampicillin, carbenicillin, and related antibiotics
>Addgene plasmid #200733 | pLKO.1 LARP7-FLAG 7SK | addgene full sequence | sequence record 401803 | Addgene NGS Result
TTGAGATCCTTTTTTTCTGCGCGTAATCTGCTGCTTGCAAACAAAAAAACCACCGCTACCAGCGGTGGTT
TGTTTGCCGGATCAAGAGCTACCAACTCTTTTTCCGAAGGTAACTGGCTTCAGCAGAGCGCAGATACCAA
ATACTGTTCTTCTAGTGTAGCCGTAGTTAGGCCACCACTTCAAGAACTCTGTAGCACCGCCTACATACCT
CGCTCTGCTAATCCTGTTACCAGTGGCTGCTGCCAGTGGCGATAAGTCGTGTCTTACCGGGTTGGACTCA
AGACGATAGTTACCGGATAAGGCGCAGCGGTCGGGCTGAACGGGGGGTTCGTGCACACAGCCCAGCTTGG
AGCGAACGACCTACACCGAACTGAGATACCTACAGCGTGAGCTATGAGAAAGCGCCACGCTTCCCGAAGG
GAGAAAGGCGGACAGGTATCCGGTAAGCGGCAGGGTCGGAACAGGAGAGCGCACGAGGGAGCTTCCAGGG
GGAAACGCCTGGTATCTTTATAGTCCTGTCGGGTTTCGCCACCTCTGACTTGAGCGTCGATTTTTGTGAT
GCTCGTCAGGGGGGCGGAGCCTATGGAAAAACGCCAGCAACGCGGCCTTTTTACGGTTCCTGGCCTTTTG
CTGGCCTTTTGCTCACATGTTCTTTCCTGCGTTATCCCCTGATTCTGTGGATAACCGTATTACCGCCTTT
GAGTGAGCTGATACCGCTCGCCGCAGCCGAACGACCGAGCGCAGCGAGTCAGTGAGCGAGGAAGCGGAAG
AGCGCCCAATACGCAAACCGCCTCTCCCCGCGCGTTGGCCGATTCATTAATGCAGCTGGCACGACAGGTT
TCCCGACTGGAAAGCGGGCAGTGAGCGCAACGCAATTAATGTGAGTTAGCTCACTCATTAGGCACCCCAG
GCTTTACACTTTATGCTTCCGGCTCGTATGTTGTGTGGAATTGTGAGCGGATAACAATTTCACACAGGAA
ACAGCTATGACCATGATTACGCCAAGCGCGCAATTAACCCTCACTAAAGGGAACAAAAGCTGGAGCTGCA
AGCTTAATGTAGTCTTATGCAATACTCTTGTAGTCTTGCAACATGGTAACGATGAGTTAGCAACATGCCT
TACAAGGAGAGAAAAAGCACCGTGCATGCCGATTGGTGGAAGTAAGGTGGTACGATCGTGCCTTATTAGG
AAGGCAACAGACGGGTCTGACATGGATTGGACGAACCACTGAATTGCCGCATTGCAGAGATATTGTATTT
AAGTGCCTAGCTCGATACATAAACGGGTCTCTCTGGTTAGACCAGATCTGAGCCTGGGAGCTCTCTGGCT
AACTAGGGAACCCACTGCTTAAGCCTCAATAAAGCTTGCCTTGAGTGCTTCAAGTAGTGTGTGCCCGTCT
GTTGTGTGACTCTGGTAACTAGAGATCCCTCAGACCCTTTTAGTCAGTGTGGAAAATCTCTAGCAGTGGC
GCCCGAACAGGGACTTGAAAGCGAAAGGGAAACCAGAGGAGCTCTCTCGACGCAGGACTCGGCTTGCTGA
AGCGCGCACGGCAAGAGGCGAGGGGCGGCGACTGGTGAGTACGCCAAAAATTTTGACTAGCGGAGGCTAG
AAGGAGAGAGATGGGTGCGAGAGCGTCAGTATTAAGCGGGGGAGAATTAGATCGCGATGGGAAAAAATTC
GGTTAAGGCCAGGGGGAAAGAAAAAATATAAATTAAAACATATAGTATGGGCAAGCAGGGAGCTAGAACG
ATTCGCAGTTAATCCTGGCCTGTTAGAAACATCAGAAGGCTGTAGACAAATACTGGGACAGCTACAACCA
TCCCTTCAGACAGGATCAGAAGAACTTAGATCATTATATAATACAGTAGCAACCCTCTATTGTGTGCATC
AAAGGATAGAGATAAAAGACACCAAGGAAGCTTTAGACAAGATAGAGGAAGAGCAAAACAAAAGTAAGAC
CACCGCACAGCAAGCGGCCGCTGATCTTCAGACCTGGAGGAGGAGATATGAGGGACAATTGGAGAAGTGA
ATTATATAAATATAAAGTAGTAAAAATTGAACCATTAGGAGTAGCACCCACCAAGGCAAAGAGAAGAGTG
GTGCAGAGAGAAAAAAGAGCAGTGGGAATAGGAGCTTTGTTCCTTGGGTTCTTGGGAGCAGCAGGAAGCA
CTATGGGCGCAGCGTCAATGACGCTGACGGTACAGGCCAGACAATTATTGTCTGGTATAGTGCAGCAGCA
GAACAATTTGCTGAGGGCTATTGAGGCGCAACAGCATCTGTTGCAACTCACAGTCTGGGGCATCAAGCAG
CTCCAGGCAAGAATCCTGGCTGTGGAAAGATACCTAAAGGATCAACAGCTCCTGGGGATTTGGGGTTGCT
CTGGAAAACTCATTTGCACCACTGCTGTGCCTTGGAATGCTAGTTGGAGTAATAAATCTCTGGAACAGAT
TTGGAATCACACGACCTGGATGGAGTGGGACAGAGAAATTAACAATTACACAAGCTTAATACACTCCTTA
ATTGAAGAATCGCAAAACCAGCAAGAAAAGAATGAACAAGAATTATTGGAATTAGATAAATGGGCAAGTT
TGTGGAATTGGTTTAACATAACAAATTGGCTGTGGTATATAAAATTATTCATAATGATAGTAGGAGGCTT
GGTAGGTTTAAGAATAGTTTTTGCTGTACTTTCTATAGTGAATAGAGTTAGGCAGGGATATTCACCATTA
TCGTTTCAGACCCACCTCCCAACCCCGAGGGGACCCGACAGGCCCGAAGGAATAGAAGAAGAAGGTGGAG
AGAGAGACAGAGACAGATCCATTCGATTAGTGAACGGATCTCGACGGTATCGATCACGAGACTAGCCTCG
AGCGGCCGCCCCCTTCACCGAGGGCCTATTTCCCATGATTCCTTCATATTTGCATATACGATACAAGGCT
GTTAGAGAGATAATTGGAATTAATTTGACTGTAAACACAAAGATATTAGTACAAAATACGTGACGTAGAA
AGTAATAATTTCTTGGGTAGTTTGCAGTTTTAAAATTATGTTTTAAAATGGACTATCATATGCTTACCGT
AACTTGAAAGTATTTCGATTTCTTGGCTTTATATATCTTGTGGAAAGGACGAAACACCGGGATGTGAGGG
CGATCTGGCTGCGACATCTGTCACCCCATTGATCGCCAGGGTTGATTCGGCTGATCTGGCTGGCTAGGCG
GGTGTCCCCTTCCTCCCTCACCGCTCCATGTGCGTCCCTCCCGAAGCTGCGCGCTCGGTCGAAGAGGACG
ACCATCCCCGATAGAGGAGGACCGGTCTTCGGTCAAGGGTATACGAGTAGCTGCGCTCCCCTGCTAGAAC
CTCCAAACAAGCTCTCAAGGTCCATTTGTAGGAGAACGTAGGGTAGTCAAGCTTCCAAGACTCCAGACAC
ATCCAAATGAGGCGCTGCATGTGGCAGTCTGCCTTTCTTTTGACCCATTACCCATCTAAGTTAGATGCTT
TTTTAAATGTTTTTTAATTTTTAAATTTTTAATTTTTTTCATTATTTATTTTTTATTTTTGAGACGGATC
TCGGCTCACTGTAACCTCCACCTCCCGGGTTCAAGCGATTCTCCTGACTCAGCCTCCCGAGTACTGGGAT
TACAGGCGCGCGCCACCATGCCGGTCCGCAGGTATGCACGCGTGAATTCTCGACCTCGAGACAAATGGCA
GTATTCATCCACAATTTTAAAAGAAAAGGGGGGATTGGGGGGTACAGTGCAGGGGAAAGAATAGTAGACA
TAATAGCAACAGACATACAAACTAAAGAATTACAAAAACAAATTACAAAAATTCAAAATTTTCGGGTTTA
TTACAGGGACAGCAGAGATCCACTTTGGCCGCGGCTCGAGGGGGTTGGGGTTGCGCCTTTTCCAAGGCAG
CCCTGGGTTTGCGCAGGGACGCGGCTGCTCTGGGCGTGGTTCCGGGAAACGCAGCGGCGCCGACCCTGGG
TCTCGCACATTCTTCACGTCCGTTCGCAGCGTCACCCGGATCTTCGCCGCTACCCTTGTGGGCCCCCCGG
CGACGCTTCCTGCTCCGCCCCTAAGTCGGGAAGGTTCCTTGCGGTTCGCGGCGTGCCGGACGTGACAAAC
GGAAGCCGCACGTCTCACTAGTACCCTCGCAGACGGACAGCGCCAGGGAGCAATGGCAGCGCGCCGACCG
CGATGGGCTGTGGCCAATAGCGGCTGCTCAGCAGGGCGCGCCGAGAGCAGCGGCCGGGAAGGGGCGGTGC
GGGAGGCGGGGTGTGGGGCGGTAGTGTGGGCCCTGTTCCTGCCCGCGCGGTGTTCCGCATTCTGCAAGCC
TCCGGAGCGCACGTCGGCAGTCGGCTCCCTCGTTGACCGAATCACCGACCTCTCTCCCCAGGGGGATCCG
GTACCGAGGAGATCTGCCGCCGCGATCGCATGGAAACTGAAAGTGGAAATCAGGAAAAGGTAATGGAAGA
AGAAAGCACTGAAAAGAAAAAAGAAGTTGAAAAAAAGAAACGGTCACGAGTTAAACAGGTGCTTGCAGAT
ATTGCTAAGCAAGTGGACTTCTGGTTTGGGGATGCAAATCTTCACAAGGATAGATTTCTTCGAGAACAGA
TAGAAAAATCTAGAGATGGATATGTTGATATATCACTACTTGTGTCTTTTAACAAAATGAAAAAATTGAC
TACTGATGGGAAGTTAATTGCCAGAGCGTTGAGAAGTTCAGCTGTTGTAGAGCTTGATTTGGAAGGCACC
AGAATCCGGAGGAAAAAACCTCTGGGGGAAAGACCAAAGGATGAGGATGAACGCACAGTGTATGTGGAGT
TACTTCCCAAAAATGTTAATCACAGCTGGATTGAAAGAGTATTTGGGAAATGTGGCAATGTTGTTTATAT
AAGTATACCACATTATAAGTCTACTGGAGATCCAAAGGGATTTGCGTTTGTGGAATTTGAAACAAAAGAA
CAAGCAGCAAAAGCAATTGAGTTTCTTAACAACCCACCAGAAGAAGCACCAAGAAAACCTGGCATATTTC
CTAAAACAGTGAAAAATAAGCCCATTCCAGCCTTAAGAGTTGTGGAAGAGAAGAAAAAGAAAAAGAAGAA
GAAAGGCCGAATGAAAAAGGAAGACAATATCCAAGCCAAAGAAGAAAACATGGACACAAGCAACACCAGC
ATCAGTAAAATGAAAAGATCCAGACCCACATCTGAGGGCTCTGACATTGAGTCCACTGAACCCCAAAAGC
AGTGCTCAAAGAAAAAGAAAAAACGGGACAGAGTTGAAGCATCTAGCTTACCTGAAGTCAGAACAGGGAA
GAGGAAGAGAAGCAGCTCTGAAGATGCAGAATCCCTAGCTCCCCGATCAAAAGTAAAGAAAATTATTCAG
AAAGACATCATTAAGGAAGCATCAGAAGCTTCCAAGGAAAATAGAGATATAGAAATCTCTACTGAAGAGG
AAAAGGATACTGGAGATCTAAAAGATAGCTCTCTCTTGAAAACAAAAAGGAAACATAAGAAAAAACATAA
AGAGAGACATAAAATGGGAGAAGAAGTTATACCATTAAGAGTGCTATCAAAGAGCGAATGGATGGATTTG
AAAAAAGAGTATTTAGCGCTACAAAAAGCTAGCATGGCTTCTTTAAAAAAAACAATATCCCAAATAAAAT
CAGAGTCAGAAATGGAAACAGACAGTGGAGTACCTCAAAACACTGGAATGAAAAATGAAAAAACAGCCAA
CAGGGAAGAGTGTCGCACCCAGGAGAAAGTTAATGCAACAGGACCACAGTTCGTGAGTGGAGTGATTGTG
AAGATCATTAGCACAGAGCCTCTACCTGGCAGGAAACAAGTCCGGGATACTTTGGCAGCAATCTCAGAAG
TTCTTTATGTTGATTTGCTAGAAGGGGATACAGAATGCCATGCTAGATTTAAAACTCCTGAGGATGCTCA
AGCAGTAATAAATGCCTATACAGAAATTAACAAGAAACACTGCTGGAAACTCGAGATCCTTTCTGGTGAT
CACGAACAAAGGTATTGGCAGAAGATTTTGGTTGATAGACAGGCAAAACTTAATCAGCCTCGGGAAAAGA
AAAGAGGCACTGAAAAGTTAATCACCAAAGCTGAAAAGATTAGGCTGGCAAAGACTCAACAAGCGAGTAA
ACATATAAGATTTTCTGAATATGATACGCGTACGCGGCCGCTCGAGCAGAAACTCATCTCAGAAGAGGAT
CTGGCAGCAAATGATATCCTGGATTACAAGGATGACGACGATAAGGTTTAAACCTAGGCGTAGCGGCCGC
AAATTCCGCCCCTCTCCCTCCCCCCCCCCTAACGTTACTGGCCGAAGCCGCTTGGAATAAGGCCGGTGTG
CGTTTGTCTATATGTTATTTTCCACCATATTGCCGTCTTTTGGCAATGTGAGGGCCCGGAAACCTGGCCC
TGTCTTCTTGACGAGCATTCCTAGGGGTCTTTCCCCTCTCGCCAAAGGAATGCAAGGTCTGTTGAATGTC
GTGAAGGAAGCAGTTCCTCTGGAAGCTTCTTGAAGACAAACAACGTCTGTAGCGACCCTTTGCAGGCAGC
GGAACCCCCCACCTGGCGACAGGTGCCTCTGCGGCCAAAAGCCACGTGTATAAGATACACCTGCAAAGGC
GGCACAACCCCAGTGCCACGTTGTGAGTTGGATAGTTGTGGAAAGAGTCAAATGGCTCTCCTCAAGCGTA
TTCAACAAGGGGCTGAAGGATGCCCAGAAGGTACCCCATTGTATGGGATCTGATCTGGGGCCTCGGTGCA
CATGCTTTACATGTGTTTAGTCGAGGTTAAAAAAACGTCTAGGCCCCCCGAACCACGGGGACGTGGTTTT
CCTTTGAAAAACACGATGATAATCCCGGGGGGCAATGAGATATGAAAAAGCCTGAACTCACCGCGACGTC
TGTCGAGAAGTTTCTGATCGAAAAGTTCGACAGCGTCTCCGACCTGATGCAGCTCTCGGAGGGCGAAGAA
TCTCGTGCTTTCAGCTTCGATGTAGGAGGGCGTGGATATGTCCTGCGGGTAAATAGCTGCGCCGATGGTT
TCTACAAAGATCGTTATGTTTATCGGCACTTTGCATCGGCCGCGCTCCCGATTCCGGAAGTGCTTGACAT
TGGGGAATTTAGCGAGAGCCTGACCTATTGCATCTCCCGCCGTGCACAGGGTGTCACGTTGCAAGACCTG
CCTGAAACCGAACTGCCCGCTGTTCTGCAGCCGGTCGCGGAGGCCATGGATGCGATCGCTGCGGCCGATC
TTAGCCAGACGAGCGGGTTCGGCCCATTCGGACCGCAAGGAATCGGTCAATACACTACATGGCGTGATTT
CATATGCGCGATTGCTGATCCCCATGTGTATCACTGGCAAACTGTGATGGACGACACCGTCAGTGCGTCC
GTCGCGCAGGCTCTCGATGAGCTGATGCTTTGGGCCGAGGACTGCCCCGAAGTCCGGCACCTCGTGCACG
CGGATTTCGGCTCCAACAATGTCCTGACGGACAATGGCCGCATAACAGCGGTCATTGACTGGAGCGAGGC
GATGTTCGGGGATTCCCAATACGAGGTCGCCAACATCTTCTTCTGGAGGCCGTGGTTGGCTTGTATGGAG
CAGCAGACGCGCTACTTCGAGCGGAGGCATCCGGAGCTTGCAGGATCGCCGCGGCTCCGGGCGTATATGC
TCCGCATTGGTCTTGACCAACTCTATCAGAGCTTGGTTGACGGCAATTTCGATGATGCAGCTTGGGCGCA
GGGTCGATGCGACGCAATCGTCCGATCCGGAGCCGGGACTGTCGGGCGTACACAAATCGCCCGCAGAAGC
GCGGCCGTCTGGACCGATGGCTGTGTAGAAGTACTCGCCGATAGTGGAAACCGACGCCCCAGCACTCGTC
CGAGGGCAAAGGAATAGAGTAGATGCCGACCGGGATCTATCGATACCGTCGACCTCGAGGGGGGGCCCGG
TACCTTTAAGACCAATGACTTACAAGGCAGCTGTAGATCTTAGCCACTTTTTAAAAGAAAAGGGGGGACT
GGAAGGGCTAATTCACTCCCAACGAAGACAAGATCTGCTTTTTGCTTGTACTGGGTCTCTCTGGTTAGAC
CAGATCTGAGCCTGGGAGCTCTCTGGCTAACTAGGGAACCCACTGCTTAAGCCTCAATAAAGCTTGCCTT
GAGTGCTTCAAGTAGTGTGTGCCCGTCTGTTGTGTGACTCTGGTAACTAGAGATCCCTCAGACCCTTTTA
GTCAGTGTGGAAAATCTCTAGCAGTAGTAGTTCATGTCATCTTATTATTCAGTATTTATAACTTGCAAAG
AAATGAATATCAGAGAGTGAGAGGAACTTGTTTATTGCAGCTTATAATGGTTACAAATAAAGCAATAGCA
TCACAAATTTCACAAATAAAGCATTTTTTTCACTGCATTCTAGTTGTGGTTTGTCCAAACTCATCAATGT
ATCTTATCATGTCTGGCTCTAGCTATCCCGCCCCTAACTCCGCCCATCCCGCCCCTAACTCCGCCCAGTT
CCGCCCATTCTCCGCCCCATGGCTGACTAATTTTTTTTATTTATGCAGAGGCCGAGGCCGCCTCGGCCTC
TGAGCTATTCCAGAAGTAGTGAGGAGGCTTTTTTGGAGGCCTAGGGACGTACCCAATTCGCCCTATAGTG
AGTCGTATTACGCGCGCTCACTGGCCGTCGTTTTACAACGTCGTGACTGGGAAAACCCTGGCGTTACCCA
ACTTAATCGCCTTGCAGCACATCCCCCTTTCGCCAGCTGGCGTAATAGCGAAGAGGCCCGCACCGATCGC
CCTTCCCAACAGTTGCGCAGCCTGAATGGCGAATGGG
[124 nt withheld, positions 8858-8981]
C
[91 nt withheld, positions 8983-9073]
A
[49 nt withheld, positions 9075-9123]
CCTTTGACGTTGGAGTCCACGTTCTTT
[37 nt withheld, positions 9151-9187]
ACCCTATCTCGGTCTATTCTTTTGATTTATAAGGGATTTTGCCGATTTCGGCCTATTGGTTAAAAAATGA
GCTGATTTAACAAAAATTTAACGCGAATTTTAACAAAATATTAACGCTTACAATTTAGGTGGCACTTTTC
GGGGAAATGTGCGCGGAACCCCTATTTGTTTATTTTTCTAAATACATTCAAATATGTATCCGCTCATGAG
ACAATAACCCTGATAAATGCTTCAATAATATTGAAAAAGGAAGAGTATGAGTATTCAACATTTCCGTGTC
GCCCTTATTCCCTTTTTTGCGGCATTTTGCCTTCCTGTTTTTGCTCACCCAGAAACGCTGGTGAAAGTAA
AAGATGCTGAAGATCAGTTGGGTGCACGAGTGGGTTACATCGAACTGGATCTCAACAGCGGTAAGATCCT
TGAGAGTTTTCGCCCCGAAGAACGTTTTCCAATGATGAGCACTTTTAAAGTTCTGCTATGTGGCGCGGTA
TTATCCCGTATTGACGCCGGGCAAGAGCAACTCGGTCGCCGCATACACTATTCTCAGAATGACTTGGTTG
AGTACTCACCAGTCACAGAAAAGCATCTTACGGATGGCATGACAGTAAGAGAATTATGCAGTGCTGCCAT
AACCATGAGTGATAACACTGCGGCCAACTTACTTCTGACAACGATCGGAGGACCGAAGGAGCTAACCGCT
TTTTTGCACAACATGGGGGATCATGTAACTCGCCTTGATCGTTGGGAACCGGAGCTGAATGAAGCCATAC
CAAACGACGAGCGTGACACCACGATGCCTGTAGCAATGGCAACAACGTTGCGCAAACTATTAACTGGCGA
ACTACTTACTCTAGCTTCCCGGCAACAATTAATAGACTGGATGGAGGCGGATAAAGTTGCAGGACCACTT
CTGCGCTCGGCCCTTCCGGCTGGCTGGTTTATTGCTGATAAATCTGGAGCCGGTGAGCGTGGGTCTCGCG
GTATCATTGCAGCACTGGGGCCAGATGGTAAGCCCTCCCGTATCGTAGTTATCTACACGACGGGGAGTCA
GGCAACTATGGATGAACGAAATAGACAGATCGCTGAGATAGGTGCCTCACTGATTAAGCATTGGTAACTG
TCAGACCAAGTTTACTCATATATACTTTAGATTGATTTAAAACTTCATTTTTAATTTAAAAGGATCTAGG
TGAAGATCCTTTTTGATAATCTCATGACCAAAATCCCTTAACGTGAGTTTTCGTTCCACTGAGCGTCAGA
CCCCGTAGAAAAGATCAAAGGATCTTC
